>Addgene plasmid #162785 | pTM-RBDv2 | addgene full sequence | sequence record 333799 | Addgene NGS Result
CCCCCGATCCCCGGAACGCCAGCCGCCATCCACCGCCCGCAGCCCCCGGAGCCCGCGGACCCCGACCCCC
CGCCGCTCGCCCGCCGTTGCGCCGCTCTCTGCGGGGGGGCTAGGGGGCCGCGGGGGGAAGGCCACGCCCC
CTCCACTTTTTCCAGGAATGCGCGGCATGACCCGCCCCCCCCATGACCCGCCAACACCCCCCCGATGCCC
CCCGGGGGTCTTTCCTGGGGGGCCTTTGTCAGGGTTGCCTGTGTCACCCACGGGCCCCTTGGCCACGCTT
GCCTGGGTCACCCCGGAGCCCCGGGTCACGTTTGCCGGGGTCAGCCCTGGGGCGCTTCTTCACGCTCCAT
TGCCATGCAGAATTCCCACATGTGGACACCGGACAGTAGGTCCTCAAATGCTCCTTATTAGGTTGGTTCA
ATAATATCAATTGTTTGTTACTAGGCAGTGATGTTGTACATCTGGAGGAGATCTCTTGAGCCCATAATCA
GGTTATTAGGAATAAATACTCTAAGGCTAAAAATGTAGCTTAGTGATAAGAGTGCTTGCCTGGTGTGCTG
AGACCCTCGGTTCCATCTCCACAACCCCATATTCCATTACAAAATACCTTTTCACCGTCCCTAGCATTAA
GAAACAAAACAACAAAGAAGTTTTTCTTTCTTCTGAGATCCTGCCCGGAGAGGCATTTAAAACTGGCCAG
GGCCAAAAAAAAAAAAAAAAGAAAAAAAAGAAAAGAAAACAGGCTAGGGCCGGCATGGTGGCGCACGCCT
TTAATCCCAGCACGCAGGAGGCAGAGGCAGGGCGGATCTCTGTGAGTTTGAGGTCAGCCTGGTCTACCTA
GTGAGTTTCAGGGCACCCAGGGCTAAAGAGACTGTCTCAAAAACAAAACAGCCACACAATCAGAACCACA
GCAAAACGCAGTTATGATCCTTGGAACTGTAGGAATGACAAGCATTTAAATAATAGGACGAGCCATTTTT
GAGAAGCTCTGATTTCACAAGTGTCAGGGATGGGCTCTGGGCGAGTAAGATTGCTAATGCTGGCCTCTAA
ATGAGACCACGTGGAGTTGATTAGATTCTTTTCATGTTCCTCGTGCTCTATCAAATAACTGTACCCAAAT
ACACACACACACACACACACACAATGCGCGCACACACAAAATCCTTTTTTAGCTTAAGAAGCCCAGAATC
AGAAGTAAAGCTAACTGTGGGACTTAAGTATTATTCTGAACGGAACTCCCAGGGCGTGAAGCGCGCTTCA
GGCTTCCAGAGAAGCAGCTGGCGCTGGATGGAATGAACCAAGAGGCCAGCACAGGGGCAGATCCGTCGAG
CTCTCGGCCACCGAGCTGAGCCCTTAGGTTCTGGGGCTGGGAAGGGTCCCTAGGATTGTGCACCTCTCCC
GCGGGGGACAAGCAGGGGGATGGCGGGGCTGACGTCGGGAGGTGGCCTCCACGGGAAGGGACACCCGGAT
CTCGACACAGCCTTGGCAGTGGAGTCAGGAAGGGTAGGGACAGATTCTGGACGCCCTCTTGGCCAGCTCC
TCACCGCCCCACCCCCGACTGGAGCCGAGAGTAATTCATACAAAAGGAGGGATCGCCTTCGCCCCTGGGA
ATCCCAGGGACCGTCGCTAAATTCTGGCCGGCCTCCCAGCCCGGAACCGCTGTGCCCGCCCAGCGCGGCG
GGAGGAGCCTGCGCCTAGGGCGGATCGCGGGTCGGCGGGAGAGCACAAGCCCACAGTCCCCGGCGGTGGG
GGAGGGGCGCGCTGAGCGGGGGCCCGGGAGCCAGCGCGGGGCAAACTGGGAAAGTGGCGTCGTGTGCTGG
CTCCGCCCTCTTCCCGAGGGTGGGGGAGAACGGTATAAAAGTGCGGTAGTCGCGTTGGACGTTCTTTTTC
GCAACGGGTTTGCCGTCAGAACGCAGGTGAGTGGCGGGTGTGGCCTCCGCGGGCCCGGGCTCCCTCCTTT
GAGCGGGGTCGGGCCGCCGTGCGGGTGTCGTCGGCCGGGCTTCTCTGCGAGCGTTCCCGCCCTGGATGGC
GGGCTGTGCGGGAGGGCGAGGGGGGGAGGCCTGGCGGCGGCCCCGGAGCCTCGCCTCGTGTCGGGCGTGA
GGCCTAGCGTGGCTTCCGCCCCGCCGCGTGCCACCGCGGCCGCGCTTTGCTGTCTGCCCGGCTGCCCTCG
ATTGCCTGCCCGCGGCCCGGGCCAACAAAGGGAGGGCGTGGAGCTGGCTGGTAGGGAGCCCCGTAGTCCG
CATGTCGGGCAGGGAGAGCGGCAGCAGTCGGGGGGGGGACCGGGCCCGCCCGTCCCGCAGCACATGTCCA
ACGCCGCCTGGACGGGTAGCGGCCTGTGTCCTGATAAGGCGGCCGGGCGGTGGGTTTTAGATGCCGGGTT
CAGGTGGCCCCGGGTCCCGGCCCGGTCTGGCCAGTACCCCGTAGTGGCTTAGCTCCGAGGAGGGCGAGGC
CCGCCCGCCCGGCACCAGTTGCGTGCGCGGAAAGATGGCCGCTCCCGGGCCCTGTAGCAAGGAGCTCAAA
ATGGAGGACGCGGCAGCCCGGCGGAGCGGGGCGGGTGAGTCACCCACACAAAGGAAGAGGGCCTTGCCCC
TCGCCGGCCGCTGCTTCCTGTGACCCCGTGGTGTACCGGCCGCACTTCAGTCACCCCGGGCGCTCTTTCG
GAGCACCGCTGGCCTCCGCTGGGGGAGGGGATCTGTCTAATGGCGTTGGAGTTTGCTCACATTTGGTGGG
TGGAGACTGTAGCCAGGCCAGCCTGGCCATGAAAGTAATTCTTGGAATTTGCCCATTTTGAGTTTGGAGC
GAAGCTGATTGACAAAGCTGCTTAGCCGTTCAAAGGTATTCTTCGAACTTTTTTTTTAAGGTGTTGTGAA
AACCTCGAGGCCGCCACCATGGATGCAATGAAGAGAGGGCTCTGCTGTGTGCTGCTGCTGTGTGGAGCAG
TCTTCGTCTCGGCTAGCGTGCAGCCCACCGAATCCATCGTGCGGTTCCCCAATATCACCAATCTGTGCCC
CTTCGGCGAGGTGTTCAATGCCACCAGATTCGCCTCTGTGTACGCCTGGAACCGGAAGCGGATCAGCAAT
TGCGTGGCCGACTACTCCGTGCTGTACAACTCCGCCAGCTTCAGCACCTTCAAGTGCTACGGCGTGTCCC
CTACCAAGCTGAACGACCTGTGCTTCACAAACGTGTACGCCGACAGCTTCGTGATCCGGGGAGATGAAGT
GCGGCAGATTGCCCCTGGACAGACAGGCAAGATCGCCGACTACAACTACAAGCTGCCCGACGACTTCACC
GGCTGTGTGATTGCCTGGAACAGCAACAACCTGGACTCCAAAGTCGGCGGCAACTACAATTACCTGTACC
GGCTGTTCCGGAAGTCCAATCTGAAGCCCTTCGAGCGGGACATCTCCACCGAGATCTATCAGGCCGGCAG
CACCCCTTGTAACGGCGTGGAAGGCTTCAACTGCTACTTCCCACTGCAGTCCTACGGCTTTCAGCCCACA
AATGGCGTGGGCTATCAGCCCTACAGAGTGGTGGTGCTGAGCTTCGAACTGCTGCATGCCCCTGCCACAG
TGTGCGGCCCTAAGAAAAGCACCAATCTCGTGAAGAACAAACCCGGTGAACAAAAACTGATCAGCGAAGA
GGATCTGTCTGCAGGCGGTCATCACCATCACCATCACCATCACCATCACTAGCGGCCGCGCAGTTAACGC
CGCCCCTCTCCCTCCCCCCCCCCTAACGTTACTGGCCGAAGCCGCTTGGAATAAGGCCGGTGTGCGTTTG
TCTATATGTTATTTTCCACCATATTGCCGTCTTTTGGCAATGTGAGGGCCCGGAAACCTGGCCCTGTCTT
CTTGACGAGCATTCCTAGGGGTCTTTCCCCTCTCGCCAAAGGAATGCAAGGTCTGTTGAATGTCGTGAAG
GAAGCAGTTCCTCTGGAAGCTTCTTGAAGACAAACAACGTCTGTAGCGACCCTTTGCAGGCAGCGGAACC
CCCCACCTGGCGACAGGTGCCTCTGCGGCCAAAAGCCACGTGTATAAGATACACCTGCAAAGGCGGCACA
ACCCCAGTGCCACGTTGTGAGTTGGATAGTTGTGGAAAGAGTCAAATGGCTCTCCTCAAGCGTATTCAAC
AAGGGGCTGAAGGATGCCCAGAAGGTACCCCATTGTATGGGATCTGATCTGGGGCCTCGGTACACATGCT
TTACATGTGTTTAGTCGAGGTTAAAAAAACGTCTAGGCCCCCCGAACCACGGGGACGTGGTTTTCCTTTG
AAAAACACGATGATAATATGGCCACAAGATCTGCCACCATGGTTCGACCATTGAACTGCATCGTCGCCGT
GTCCCAAAATATGGGGATTGGCAAGAACGGAGACCTACCCTGGCCTCCGCTCAGGAACGAGTTCAAGTAC
TTCCAAAGAATGACCACAACCTCTTCAGTGGAAGGTAAACAGAATCTGGTGATTATGGGTAGGAAAACCT
GGTTCTCCATTCCTGAGAAGAATCGACCTCTAAAGGACAGAATTAATATAGTTCTCAGTAGAGAACTCAA
AGAACCACCACGAGGAGCTCATTTTCTTGCCAAAAGTTTGGATGATGCCTTAAGACTTATTGAACAACCG
GAATTGGCAAGTAAAGTAGACATGGTTTGGATAGTCGGAGGCAGTTCTGTTTACCAGGAAGCCATGAATC
AACCAGGCCACCTCAGACTCTTTGTGACAAGGATCATGCAGGAATTTGAAAGTGACACGTTTTTCCCAGA
AATTGATTTGGGGAAATATAAACTTCTCCCAGAATACCCAGGCGTCCTCTCTGAGGTCCAGGAGGAAAAA
GGCATCAAGTATAAGTTTGAAGTCTACGAGAAGAAAGACTAATCTAGCATATTACCCCTAACACCTGCCA
CCCCAGTCTTAATCAGTGGTGGAAGAACGGTCTCAGAACTGTTTGTCTCAATTGGCCATTTAAGTTTAAT
AGTGAAAGACTGGTTAATGATAACAATGCATCGGAAAACCTTCAGGAGGAAAGGAGAATGTTTTGTGGAA
CATTTTTGTGTGTGTGGCAGTTTTAAGTTATTAGTTTTCAAAATCAGTACTTTTTAATGGAAACAACTTG
ACCAAAAATCTGTCACAGAATTTTGAGACCCATTAAAATACAAGTTTAATGAGAAGTCTGTCTCTGTTAA
TGCTGAAGTCATTACTAAGTGCTTAGCTTAGCAAGGTATGTGGATGCCCATTTGTGTTCCAAGGGATTGG
ACTGTTCATCAGGACCCAGAGCTGAGTTTCAAGGGCTCAAGAGATGGCTTATTACCTGTGGGTGTCTTGA
AGGTTCTGGTTGGGACAAATTAGGAATGTTTTTGGCAGACATGGTGACTACCCTTCATCTGGGTGAGTTC
AGTTGATTTGTCTTGAGCCTTTGGGGTTTACACAAGTAAATGACATCATACAGTTAGTGTATTGTTAGTG
AATATTAATATATGAGGCAGGCTTTGCTCTAGACATATGTCGACGTCCGGAGCTCTGGCGCGCCATGGCT
CTTCCGCTTCCTCGCTCACTGACTCGCTGCGCTCGGTCGTTCGGCTGCGGCGAGCGGTATCAGCTCACTC
AAAGGCGGTAATACGGTTATCCACAGAATCAGGGGATAACGCAGGAAAGAACATGTGAGCAAAAGGCCAG
CAAAAGGCCAGGAACCGTAAAAAGGCCGCGTTGCTGGCGTTTTTCCATAGGCTCCGCCCCCCTGACGAGC
ATCACAAAAATCGACGCTCAAGTCAGAGGTGGCGAAACCCGACAGGACTATAAAGATACCAGGCGTTTCC
CCCTGGAAGCTCCCTCGTGCGCTCTCCTGTTCCGACCCTGCCGCTTACCGGATACCTGTCCGCCTTTCTC
CCTTCGGGAAGCGTGGCGCTTTCTCATAGCTCACGCTGTAGGTATCTCAGTTCGGTGTAGGTCGTTCGCT
CCAAGCTGGGCTGTGTGCACGAACCCCCCGTTCAGCCCGACCGCTGCGCCTTATCCGGTAACTATCGTCT
TGAGTCCAACCCGGTAAGACACGACTTATCGCCACTGGCAGCAGCCACTGGTAACAGGATTAGCAGAGCG
AGGTATGTAGGCGGTGCTACAGAGTTCTTGAAGTGGTGGCCTAACTACGGCTACACTAGAAGAACAGTAT
TTGGTATCTGCGCTCTGCTGAAGCCAGTTACCTTCGGAAAAAGAGTTGGTAGCTCTTGATCCGGCAAACA
AACCACCGCTGGTAGCGGTGGTTTTTTTGTTTGCAAGCAGCAGATTACGCGCAGAAAAAAAGGATCTCAA
GAAGATCCTTTGATCTTTTCTACGGGGTCTGACGCTCAGTGGAACGAAAACTCACGTTAAGGGATTTTGG
TCATGAGATTATCAAAAAGGATCTTCACCTAGATCCTTTTAAATTAAAAATGAAGTTTTAAATCAATCTA
AAGTATATATGAGTAAACTTGGTCTGACAGTTACCAATGCTTAATCAGTGAGGCACCTATCTCAGCGATC
TGTCTATTTCGTTCATCCATAGTTGCCTGACTCCCCGTCGTGTAGATAACTACGATACGGGAGGGCTTAC
CATCTGGCCCCAGTGCTGCAATGATACCGCGAGACCCACGCTCACCGGCTCCAGATTTATCAGCAATAAA
CCAGCCAGCCGGAAGGGCCGAGCGCAGAAGTGGTCCTGCAACTTTATCCGCCTCCATCCAGTCTATTAAT
TGTTGCCGGGAAGCTAGAGTAAGTAGTTCGCCAGTTAATAGTTTGCGCAACGTTGTTGCCATTGCTACAG
GCATCGTGGTGTCACGCTCGTCGTTTGGTATGGCTTCATTCAGCTCCGGTTCCCAACGATCAAGGCGAGT
TACATGATCCCCCATGTTGTGCAAAAAAGCGGTTAGCTCCTTCGGTCCTCCGATCGTTGTCAGAAGTAAG
TTGGCCGCAGTGTTATCACTCATGGTTATGGCAGCACTGCATAATTCTCTTACTGTCATGCCATCCGTAA
GATGCTTTTCTGTGACTGGTGAGTACTCAACCAAGTCATTCTGAGAATAGTGTATGCGGCGACCGAGTTG
CTCTTGCCCGGCGTCAATACGGGATAATACCGCGCCACATAGCAGAACTTTAAAAGTGCTCATCATTGGA
AAACGTTCTTCGGGGCGAAAACTCTCAAGGATCTTACCGCTGTTGAGATCCAGTTCGATGTAACCCACTC
GTGCACCCAACTGATCTTCAGCATCTTTTACTTTCACCAGCGTTTCTGGGTGAGCAAAAACAGGAAGGCA
AAATGCCGCAAAAAAGGGAATAAGGGCGACACGGAAATGTTGAATACTCATACTCTTCCTTTTTCAATAT
TATTGAAGCATTTATCAGGGTTATTGTCTCATGAGCGGATACATATTTGAATGTATTTAGAAAAATAAAC
AAATAGGGGTTCCGCGCACATTTCCCCGAAAAGTGCCACCTGCATCTCATCACGGTCACGCATGGCTGCG
CCCGCGCAGCGCCCCCCGACCCC
Features (pLannotate 1.2.2; 11 found; start..end, strand, type, name):
    705..734     +  promoter       Act1 promoter (fragment): rice actin promoter
   1784..1945    +  promoter       mEF-1α promoter (fragment): strong constitutive promoter for mouse elongation factor EF-1α
   2771..2798    +  intron         EF-1α intron A (fragment): truncated intron upstream of the start codon of human EF-1α
   2889..2947    +  sig_peptide    tPA signal/pro sequence (fragment): signal sequence and propeptide from human tissue plasminogen activator (Berg and Grinnell, 1991)
   2958..3611    +  CDS            S (fragment): SPIKE_SARS2 - Experimental evidence at protein level: Swiss-Prot protein existence level 1. [Spike glycoprotein]: May down-regulate host tetherin (BST2) by lysosomal degradation, thereby counteracting its antiviral activity. From Severe acute respiratory syndrome coronavirus 2 (2019-nCoV) (SARS-CoV-2).
   3663..3686    +  CDS            8xHis: 8xHis affinity tag
   3713..4297    +  misc_feature   IRES2: internal ribosome entry site (IRES) of the encephalomyocarditis virus (EMCV)
   4309..4869    +  CDS            Dhfr: DYR_MOUSE - Experimental evidence at protein level: Swiss-Prot protein existence level 1. Key enzyme in folate metabolism. Contributes to the de novo mitochondrial thymidylate biosynthesis pathway (PubMed:25980602). Catalyzes an essential reaction for de novo glycine and purine synthesis, and for DNA precursor synthesis (PubMed:25980602). Binds its own mRNA. From Mus musculus (Mouse).
   5712..6300    -  rep_origin     ori: high-copy-number ColE1/pMB1/pBR322/pUC origin of replication
   6471..7331    -  CDS            AmpR: β-lactamase; bla; confers resistance to ampicillin, carbenicillin, and related antibiotics
   7332..7436    -  promoter       AmpR promoter: bla
