[The description below was written by a language model from this plasmid's Addgene catalogue record and pLannotate feature annotations shown in this document.]
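Description:
pTM-RBDv2 is a mammalian expression plasmid for secreted production of the SARS-CoV-2 spike receptor binding domain, built on a shortened derivative of the p1.1 backbone in which the upstream and downstream flanking regions of the Chinese hamster EEF1A1 gene have been truncated. It is maintained in E. coli as a high-copy plasmid through a ColE1/pUC-type origin and an ampicillin resistance gene with its own bla promoter. The catalogue gives a total size of 7,436 bp, slightly less than the 7,513 nt sequenced record. The listed backbone size exceeds the total because it refers to the untruncated parent.

Expression is driven by the CHO EEF1A1 promoter. The automated annotation picks up this region only as short fragments resembling mouse and human EF-1α promoter and intron sequences, and a brief match to the rice actin promoter is most likely spurious. The open reading frame begins with the human tissue plasminogen activator signal peptide, which directs the product into the secretory pathway. It continues with an RBD segment of about 660 bp and ends with C-terminal c-myc and 10xHis tags for detection and metal-affinity purification. The feature table marks the histidine tract as 8xHis and does not annotate the myc tag. According to the record, the synthetic insert omits Lys319 at the N-terminus to favour clean signal peptide processing and drops the four C-terminal residues Cys538 to Phe541, giving the monomeric 320–537 form.

Downstream, an EMCV IRES links the RBD to mouse dihydrofolate reductase on one bicistronic transcript. Selection in medium lacking hypoxanthine and thymidine therefore retains cells that express the RBD, and methotrexate pressure can enrich for higher producers. The plasmid is intended for generating stably transfected CHO cell lines with high-level RBD output.
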