Addgene plasmid #162785: pTM-RBDv2
Purpose: SARS-CoV-2 S protein receptor binding domain (RBD) expression in mammalian cells
Depositing lab: Ivan Vorobiev. Depositing organization: Federal Research Centre "Fundamentals of Biotechnology" of the Russian Academy of Sciences. Publication: High-level expression of the monomeric SARS-CoV-2 S protein RBD 320-537 in stably transfected CHO cells by the EEF1A1-based plasmid vector. Sinegubova MV, Orlova NA, Kovnir SV, Dayanova LK, Vorobiev II. PLoS One. 2021 Feb 2;16(2):e0242890. doi: 10.1371/journal.pone.0242890. eCollection 2021. PubMed 33529230.
Backbone
  Vector backbone: p1.1
  Backbone manufacturer: LMBT, LTD
  Backbone size w/o insert (bp): 11914
  Total vector size (bp): 7436
  Modifications to backbone: Truncated EEF1A1 DFR and UFR sequences; hTPA signal peptide, c-myc, and 10xHis coding sequences added
  Vector type: Mammalian Expression
  Selectable markers: HT/MTX
Growth in bacteria
  Bacterial resistance: Ampicillin, 100 μg/mL
  Growth temperature: 37°C
  Growth strain: DH5alpha
  Copy number: High Copy
Gene/Insert
  Gene/Insert name: SARS-CoV-2 S protein receptor binding domain (RBD) (alt names: SARS-CoV-2 Spike protein RBD; SARS-CoV-2 Surface glycoprotein RBD)
  Species: Severe acute respiratory syndrome coronavirus 2 (SARS-CoV-2)
  Insert size (bp): 660
  Entrez Gene: S (a.k.a. GU280_gp02, spike glycoprotein)
  Promoter: CHO EEF1A1 (Translation Elongation Factor 1 Alpha 1)
  Tag / fusion protein: hTPA leader (N terminal on backbone); c-myc (C terminal on backbone); 10xHis (C terminal on backbone)
  Cloning method: Restriction Enzyme; 5′ cloning site NheI (not destroyed); 3′ cloning site XmaI (destroyed during cloning)
  Sequencing primers: 5′ SQ-5CH6-F GCCGCTGCTTCCTGTGAC; 3′ IRESArev aggtttccgggccctcacattg; SQ-MycH-R gatgaccgcctgcagac
Resource information
  A portion of this plasmid was derived from a plasmid made by: The insert was synthesized according to https://www.nature.com/articles/s41591-020-0913-5, we excluded Lys319 from the N-terminus of the mature RBD protein, aiming at the maximization of signal peptide processing, and removed C-terminal amino acid residues Cys538-Val-Asn-Phe541
Terms and licenses: Academic/Nonprofit Terms; Industry Terms: Not Available to Industry
How to cite: pTM-RBDv2 was a gift from Ivan Vorobiev (Addgene plasmid # 162785 ; http://n2t.net/addgene:162785 ; RRID:Addgene_162785)
